Addgene plasmid #230674: AiP1613 - pAAV-AiE2280m-minBG-SYFP2-WPRE3-BGHpA
Purpose: AiE2280m is an enhancer sequence, designed to drive AAV-mediated transgene expression in specific populations of brain cells
Depositing lab: Allen Institute for Brain Science & Bosiljka Tasic. Depositing organization: Allen Institute. Publication: A suite of enhancer AAVs and transgenic mouse lines for genetic access to cortical cell types. Ben-Simon Y, Hooper M, Narayan S, Daigle TL, Dwivedi D, Way SW, Oster A, Stafford DA, Mich JK, Taormina MJ, Martinez RA, Opitz-Araya X, Roth JR, Alexander JR, Allen S, Amster A, Arbuckle J, Ayala A, Baker PM, Bakken TE, Barcelli T, Barta S, Bendrick J, Bertagnolli D, Bielstein C, Bishwakarma P, Bowlus J, Boyer G, Brouner K, Casian B, Casper T, Chakka AB, Chakrabarty R, Chance RK, Chavan S, Clark M, Colbert K, Collman F, Daniel S, Departee M, DiValentin P, Donadio N, Dotson N, Egdorf T, Fliss T, Gabitto M, Garcia J, Gary A, Gasperini M, Gloe J, Goldy J, Gore BB, Graybuck L, Greisman N, Haeseleer F, Halterman C, Haradon Z, Hastings SD, Helback O, Ho W, Hockemeyer D, Huang C, Huff S, Hunker A, Johansen N, Jones D, Juneau Z, Kalmbach B, Kannan M, Khem S, Kussick E, Kutsal R, Larsen R, Lee C, Lee AY, Leibly M, Lenz GH, Li S, Liang E, Lusk N, Madigan Z, Malloy J, Malone J, McCue R, Melchor J, Mollenkopf T, Moosman S, Morin E, Newman D, Ng L, Ngo K, Omstead V, Otto S, Oyama A, Pena N, Pham T, Phillips E, Pom CA, Potekhina L, Ransford S, Ray PL, Rette D, Reynoldson C, Rimorin C, Rocha D, Ruiz A, Sanchez REA, Sawyer L, Sedeno-Cortes A, Sevigny JP, Shapovalova N, Shepard N, Shulga L, Sigler AR, Siverts L, Soliman S, Somasundaram S, Staats B, Stewart K, Szelenyi E, Tieu M, Trader C, Tran A, van Velthoven CTJ, Walker M, Wang Y, Weed N, Wirthlin M, Wood T, Wynalda B, Yao Z, Zhou T, Ariza J, Dee N, Reding M, Ronellenfitch K, Mufti S, Sunkin SM, Smith KA, Esposito L, Waters J, Thyagarajan B, Yao S, Lein ES, Zeng H, Levi BP, Ngai J, Ting JT, Tasic B. Cell. 2025 May 16:S0092-8674(25)00513-6. doi: 10.1016/j.cell.2025.05.002. PubMed 40403729.
Backbone
  Vector backbone: pAAV2
  Vector type: AAV
Growth in bacteria
  Bacterial resistance: Ampicillin, 100 μg/mL
  Growth temperature: 37°C
  Growth strain: NEB Stable
  Copy number: High Copy
Gene/Insert
  Gene/Insert name: SYFP2
  Species: Synthetic
  Promoter: minBG
  Cloning method: Gibson Cloning
Terms and licenses: Academic/Nonprofit Terms; Industry Terms: Not Available to Industry
How to cite: AiP1613 - pAAV-AiE2280m-minBG-SYFP2-WPRE3-BGHpA was a gift from Allen Institute for Brain Science & Bosiljka Tasic (Addgene plasmid # 230674 ; http://n2t.net/addgene:230674 ; RRID:Addgene_230674)
