[The description below was written by a language model from this plasmid's Addgene catalogue record and pLannotate feature annotations shown in this document.]
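Description:
AiP1613 - pAAV-AiE2280m-minBG-SYFP2-WPRE3-BGHpA is an AAV transfer plasmid built on a pAAV2 backbone, about 4.8 kb in the sequenced record, intended for packaging a reporter genome into recombinant adeno-associated virus for delivery to brain tissue. In bacteria it is maintained as a high-copy plasmid through a ColE1/pUC-type origin and selected with ampicillin via the β-lactamase gene and its native promoter. An f1 phage origin and short remnants of the pBR322 bom and rop regions are also present in the backbone. The recorded host is a recombination-stabilising strain, which is typical for plasmids carrying repeat-rich ITRs.

The payload lies between AAV2 inverted terminal repeats, which provide the signals for genome replication and encapsidation. The automated annotation finds one full ITR downstream of the cassette and only two short fragments upstream, a common outcome for these structured repeats. Downstream of the left ITR is an unannotated stretch that, by the construct name and catalogue fields, should hold the AiE2280m enhancer and the minimal beta-globin (minBG) promoter. The minimal promoter has little activity alone, so expression depends on the enhancer, which is described as designed to drive transgene expression in specific brain cell populations; the record does not say which populations. The cassette expresses SYFP2, a monomeric, rapidly maturing yellow fluorescent protein, followed by WPRE3, a shortened woodchuck posttranscriptional element (annotated as two WPRE fragments) that boosts transcript expression while saving packaging space, and a bovine growth hormone polyadenylation signal. The construct belongs to a suite of enhancer AAVs for genetic access to cortical cell types, and serves to label and assess enhancer-defined cells by fluorescence.
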