Features (pLannotate 1.2.2; 14 found; start..end, strand, type, name):
    125..174     -  misc_feature   bom (fragment): basis of mobility region from pBR322
    276..311     -  CDS            rop (fragment): Rop protein, which maintains plasmids at low copy number; rop
    406..510     +  promoter       AmpR promoter: bla
    511..1371    +  CDS            AmpR: β-lactamase; bla; confers resistance to ampicillin, carbenicillin, and related antibiotics
   1542..2130    +  rep_origin     ori: high-copy-number ColE1/pMB1/pBR322/pUC origin of replication
   2203..2230    +  repeat_region  AAV2 ITR (fragment): inverted terminal repeat of adeno-associated virus serotype 2 inverted
   2259..2286    +  repeat_region  AAV2 ITR (fragment): inverted terminal repeat of adeno-associated virus serotype 2 inverted
   2967..3683    +  CDS            SYFP2: SYFP2 is a basic (constitutively fluorescent) yellow fluorescent protein published in 2006, derived from Aequorea victoria. It is reported to be a very rapidly-maturing monomer with moderate acid sensitivity.
   3723..3880    +  misc_feature   WPRE (fragment): woodchuck hepatitis virus posttranscriptional regulatory element
   3886..3966    +  misc_feature   WPRE (fragment): woodchuck hepatitis virus posttranscriptional regulatory element
   3983..4094    +  polyA_signal   bGH poly(A) signal: bovine growth hormone polyadenylation signal
   4212..4352    +  repeat_region  AAV2 ITR: inverted terminal repeat of adeno-associated virus serotype 2 inverted
   4357..4408    -  misc_feature   bom (fragment): basis of mobility region from pBR322
   4427..124     +  rep_origin     f1 ori (across the origin) (sequence partly withheld): f1 bacteriophage origin of replication; arrow indicates direction of (+) strand synthesis
>Addgene plasmid #230674 | AiP1613 - pAAV-AiE2280m-minBG-SYFP2-WPRE3-BGHpA | addgene full sequence | sequence record 466276 | Addgene NGS Result
TCTATCTCGGGCTATTCTTTTGATTTATAAGGGATTTTGCCGATTTCGGTCTATTGGTTAAAAAATGAGC
TGATTTAACAAAAATTTAACGCGAATTTTAACAAAATATTAACGTTTACAATTTTATGGTGCACTCTCAG
TACAATCTGCTCTGATGCCGCATAGTTAAGCCAGCCCCGACACCCGCCAACACCCGCTGACGCGCCCTGA
CGGGCTTGTCTGCTCCCGGCATCCGCTTACAGACAAGCTGTGACCGTCTCCGGGAGCTGCATGTGTCAGA
GGTTTTCACCGTCATCACCGAAACGCGCGAGACGAAAGGGCCTCGTGATACGCCTATTTTTATAGGTTAA
TGTCATGATAATAATGGTTTCTTAGACGTCAGGTGGCACTTTTCGGGGAAATGTGCGCGGAACCCCTATT
TGTTTATTTTTCTAAATACATTCAAATATGTATCCGCTCATGAGACAATAACCCTGATAAATGCTTCAAT
AATATTGAAAAAGGAAGAGTATGAGTATTCAACATTTCCGTGTCGCCCTTATTCCCTTTTTTGCGGCATT
TTGCCTTCCTGTTTTTGCTCACCCAGAAACGCTGGTGAAAGTAAAAGATGCTGAAGATCAGTTGGGTGCA
CGAGTGGGTTACATCGAACTGGATCTCAACAGCGGTAAGATCCTTGAGAGTTTTCGCCCCGAAGAACGTT
TTCCAATGATGAGCACTTTTAAAGTTCTGCTATGTGGCGCGGTATTATCCCGTATTGACGCCGGGCAAGA
GCAACTCGGTCGCCGCATACACTATTCTCAGAATGACTTGGTTGAGTACTCACCAGTCACAGAAAAGCAT
CTTACGGATGGCATGACAGTAAGAGAATTATGCAGTGCTGCCATAACCATGAGTGATAACACTGCGGCCA
ACTTACTTCTGACAACGATCGGAGGACCGAAGGAGCTAACCGCTTTTTTGCACAACATGGGGGATCATGT
AACTCGCCTTGATCGTTGGGAACCGGAGCTGAATGAAGCCATACCAAACGACGAGCGTGACACCACGATG
CCTGTAGCAATGGCAACAACGTTGCGCAAACTATTAACTGGCGAACTACTTACTCTAGCTTCCCGGCAAC
AATTAATAGACTGGATGGAGGCGGATAAAGTTGCAGGACCACTTCTGCGCTCGGCCCTTCCGGCTGGCTG
GTTTATTGCTGATAAATCTGGAGCCGGTGAGCGTGGGTCTCGCGGTATCATTGCAGCACTGGGGCCAGAT
GGTAAGCCCTCCCGTATCGTAGTTATCTACACGACGGGGAGTCAGGCAACTATGGATGAACGAAATAGAC
AGATCGCTGAGATAGGTGCCTCACTGATTAAGCATTGGTAACTGTCAGACCAAGTTTACTCATATATACT
TTAGATTGATTTAAAACTTCATTTTTAATTTAAAAGGATCTAGGTGAAGATCCTTTTTGATAATCTCATG
ACCAAAATCCCTTAACGTGAGTTTTCGTTCCACTGAGCGTCAGACCCCGTAGAAAAGATCAAAGGATCTT
CTTGAGATCCTTTTTTTCTGCGCGTAATCTGCTGCTTGCAAACAAAAAAACCACCGCTACCAGCGGTGGT
TTGTTTGCCGGATCAAGAGCTACCAACTCTTTTTCCGAAGGTAACTGGCTTCAGCAGAGCGCAGATACCA
AATACTGTTCTTCTAGTGTAGCCGTAGTTAGGCCACCACTTCAAGAACTCTGTAGCACCGCCTACATACC
TCGCTCTGCTAATCCTGTTACCAGTGGCTGCTGCCAGTGGCGATAAGTCGTGTCTTACCGGGTTGGACTC
AAGACGATAGTTACCGGATAAGGCGCAGCGGTCGGGCTGAACGGGGGGTTCGTGCACACAGCCCAGCTTG
GAGCGAACGACCTACACCGAACTGAGATACCTACAGCGTGAGCTATGAGAAAGCGCCACGCTTCCCGAAG
GGAGAAAGGCGGACAGGTATCCGGTAAGCGGCAGGGTCGGAACAGGAGAGCGCACGAGGGAGCTTCCAGG
GGGAAACGCCTGGTATCTTTATAGTCCTGTCGGGTTTCGCCACCTCTGACTTGAGCGTCGATTTTTGTGA
TGCTCGTCAGGGGGGCGGAGCCTATGGAAAAACGCCAGCAACGCGGCCTTTTTACGGTTCCTGGCCTTTT
GCTGGCCTTTTGCTCACATGTCCTGCAGGCAGCTGCGCGCTCGCTCGCTCACTGAGGCCGCCCGGGCGTC
GGGCGACCTTTGGTCGCCCGGCCTCAGTGAGCGAGCGAGCGCGCAGAGAGGGAGTGGCCAACTCCATCAC
TAGGGGTTCCTGCGGCCGCACGCGTTGTAAGAGTAATAATCGCCGGCGAAAGCACCGCCTATGCTGTGGG
TTGAACTGCTCACCGCTCTGCGAAAGCCTGTGGTTTGCATTCAGTGTGATTCGTCCTGCCTGCTGACCAC
TGTGCTGGGCTTACACTTCTGACACTGCCAGGCTACCCAACTTGTGGTTCTGTGGTTGTTTATGAGGTCC
AAAGAAGTTTTCACACAACCCAAATTACAAATTTAACTGTTCCCCTTTCCACAGCCCACCGCCATTGGCT
CTTGCCAATCACGTGACTTAAGTGATGTCAATTTTTTTTTTTTAAACTTTCTGAGCTATGCCCTTCCTGC
CCTCCACCTGCCCTCCCCCAGGCTGTGTAAGGAAACAGTTGAGCAGAGCTTAGCAGAGAGGGGCTGTAAG
AGAAAAAAAAGCACAACAAACAAGCAAACAGAAATCCCCTGCCTCAGTCTTTTCTTGCTCTCTCTGTCCT
GTGCGGATTTGGTGGCTTTCAGATCCTGTTGTTATTTGTGGTTTGAGGAACAACTGATTCGCCGGCGGAG
CTCGGGCTGGGCATAAAAGTCAGGGCAGAGCCATCTATTGCTTACATTTGCTTCTGGGATCCAGATCTTT
CGAAGCTAGCGCTACCGGTCGCCACCATGGTGAGCAAGGGCGAGGAGCTGTTCACCGGGGTGGTGCCCAT
CCTGGTCGAGCTGGACGGCGACGTAAACGGCCACAAGTTCAGCGTGTCCGGCGAGGGCGAGGGCGATGCC
ACCTACGGCAAGCTGACCCTGAAGCTGATCTGCACCACCGGCAAGCTGCCCGTGCCCTGGCCCACCCTCG
TGACCACCCTGGGCTACGGCGTGCAGTGCTTCGCCCGCTACCCCGACCACATGAAGCAGCACGACTTCTT
CAAGTCCGCCATGCCCGAAGGCTACGTCCAGGAGCGCACCATCTTCTTCAAGGACGACGGCAACTACAAG
ACCCGCGCCGAGGTGAAGTTCGAGGGCGACACCCTGGTGAACCGCATCGAGCTGAAGGGCATCGACTTCA
AGGAGGACGGCAACATCCTGGGGCACAAGCTGGAGTACAACTACAACAGCCACAACGTCTATATCACCGC
CGACAAGCAGAAGAACGGCATCAAGGCCAACTTCAAGATCCGCCACAACATCGAGGACGGCGGCGTGCAG
CTCGCCGACCACTACCAGCAGAACACCCCCATCGGCGACGGCCCCGTGCTGCTGCCCGACAACCACTACC
TGAGCTACCAGTCCAAGCTGAGCAAAGACCCCAACGAGAAGCGCGATCACATGGTCCTGCTGGAGTTCGT
GACCGCCGCCGGGATCACTCTCGGCATGGACGAGCTGTACAAGTAAGTCGACGGCGCGCCGCGGCCGCGA
ATTCGATATCATAATCAACCTCTGGATTACAAAATTTGTGAAAGATTGACTGGTATTCTTAACTATGTTG
CTCCTTTTACGCTATGTGGATACGCTGCTTTAATGCCTTTGTATCATGCTATTGCTTCCCGTATGGCTTT
CATTTTCTCCTCCTTGTATAAATCCTGGTTAGTTCTTGCCACGGCGGAACTCATCGCCGCCTGCCTTGCC
CGCTGCTGGACAGGGGCTCGGCTGTTGGGCACTGACAATTCCGTGGCTCGAGAGATCTTCGACTGTGCCT
TCTAGTTGCCAGCCATCTGTTGTTTGCCCCTCCCCCGTGCCTTCCTTGACCCTGGAAGGTGCCACTCCCA
CTGTCCTTTCCTAATAAAATGAGGAAATTGCATCGCATTGTCTGAGTAGGTGTCATTCTATTCTGGGGGG
TGGGGTGGGGCAGGACAGCAAGGGGGAGGATTGGGAAGACAATAGCAGGCATGAGATCTCACGTGCGGAC
CGAGCGGCCGCAGGAACCCCTAGTGATGGAGTTGGCCACTCCCTCTCTGCGCGCTCGCTCGCTCACTGAG
GCCGGGCGACCAAAGGTCGCCCGACGCCCGGGCTTTGCCCGGGCGGCCTCAGTGAGCGAGCGAGCGCGCA
GCTGCCTGCAGGGGCGCCTGATGCGGTATTTTCTCCTTACGCATCTGTGCGGTATTTCACACCGCATA
[95 nt withheld, positions 4409-4503]
T
[46 nt withheld, positions 4505-4550]
C
[141 nt withheld, positions 4552-4692]
CCTTTGACGTTGGAGTCCACGTTCTTT
[37 nt withheld, positions 4720-4756]
AC
